Addgene plasmid #123688: MTK1_026
Purpose: Encodes ConL4 and human E1 insulator as a Type 1 part to be used in the MTK system
Depositing lab: Hana El-Samad. Depositing organization: University of California, San Francisco (UCSF). Publication: A Toolkit for Rapid Modular Construction of Biological Circuits in Mammalian Cells. Fonseca JP, Bonny AR, Kumar GR, Ng AH, Town J, Wu QC, Aslankoohi E, Chen SY, Dods G, Harrigan P, Osimiri LC, Kistler AL, El-Samad H. ACS Synth Biol. 2019 Nov 15;8(11):2593-2606. doi: 10.1021/acssynbio.9b00322. Epub 2019 Nov 5. PubMed 31686495.
Backbone
  Vector backbone: MTK0_027
  Vector type: Mammalian Expression
Growth in bacteria
  Bacterial resistance: Chloramphenicol, 25 μg/mL
  Growth temperature: 37°C
  Growth strain: DH5alpha
  Copy number: Unknown
Gene/Insert
  Gene/Insert name: Connector L4-E1 insulator
  Species: Synthetic
  Cloning method: Restriction Enzyme; 5′ cloning site BsmBI (destroyed during cloning); 3′ cloning site BsmBI (destroyed during cloning)
Terms and licenses: Academic/Nonprofit Terms; Industry Terms: Not Available to Industry
Depositor comments: Type 1 parts are 5' assembly connectors in the MTK. Insulator sequences from https://doi.org/10.1038/nbt.3062 Please visit https://www.biorxiv.org/content/10.1101/506188v2 for BioRxiv preprint
How to cite: MTK1_026 was a gift from Hana El-Samad (Addgene plasmid # 123688 ; http://n2t.net/addgene:123688 ; RRID:Addgene_123688)
