[The description below was written by a language model from this plasmid's Addgene catalogue record and pLannotate feature annotations shown in this document.]
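Description:
MTK1_026 is a small (about 2.1 kb) part plasmid from the Mammalian Toolkit (MTK), a hierarchical modular cloning system for building genetic circuits in mammalian cells. It is catalogued as a mammalian expression vector, but it is a bacterial storage plasmid for a single DNA part rather than a construct that expresses anything itself. The part sits in the MTK0_027 part-entry backbone, into which it was inserted using BsmBI sites that were destroyed during cloning. The plasmid is propagated in E. coli from a high-copy ColE1/pUC-type origin. It is selected with chloramphenicol through a cat (chloramphenicol acetyltransferase) gene driven by its native promoter and followed by a phage lambda t0 terminator.

The payload is a synthetic Type 1 part that combines the ConL4 connector with the human E1 insulator. In the MTK, Type 1 parts are the 5' assembly connectors. They occupy the first position of a transcriptional unit, and the connector identity (here L4) sets where that unit is placed when several units are later joined into a multigene plasmid. Fusing an insulator to the connector puts a chromatin insulator element at the upstream boundary of the assembled unit. Such elements are generally used to limit crosstalk between neighbouring units or influences from surrounding sequence. The depositor notes that the insulator sequences were taken from previously published work.

The automated annotation identifies only the backbone elements (origin, cat cassette and terminator). The connector–insulator insert is not annotated and presumably lies in the unannotated region between the origin and the terminator.
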