Features (pLannotate 1.2.2; 4 found; start..end, strand, type, name):
    923..957     -  terminator     lambda t0 terminator: minimal transcription terminator from phage lambda (Scholtissek and Grosse, 1987)
   1031..1687    -  CDS            cat: CAT_ECOLX - Experimental evidence at protein level: Swiss-Prot protein existence level 1. This enzyme is an effector of chloramphenicol resistance in bacteria. From Escherichia coli. This protein is used as a marker in many commonly used cloning vectors, such as pACYC184.
   1688..1785    -  promoter       cat promoter: promoter of the E. coli cat gene encoding chloramphenicol acetyltransferase
   1869..396     +  rep_origin     ori (across the origin): high-copy-number ColE1/pMB1/pBR322/pUC origin of replication
>Addgene plasmid #123688 | MTK1_026 | addgene full sequence | sequence record 248586 | Addgene NGS Result
GCACCGCCTACATACCTCGCTCTGCTAATCCTGTTACCAGTGGCTGCTGCCAGTGGCGATAAGTCGTGTC
TTACCGGGTTGGACTCAAGACGATAGTTACCGGATAAGGCGCAGCGGTCGGGCTGAACGGGGGGTTCGTG
CACACAGCCCAGCTTGGAGCGAACGACCTACACCGAACTGAGATACCTACAGCGTGAGCTATGAGAAAGC
GCCACGCTTCCCGAAGGGAGAAAGGCGGACAGGTATCCGGTAAGCGGCAGGGTCGGAACAGGAGAGCGCA
CGAGGGAGCTTCCAGGGGGAAACGCCTGGTATCTTTATAGTCCTGTCGGGTTTCGCCACCTCTGACTTGA
GCGTCGATTTTTGTGATGCTCGTCAGGGGGGCGGAGCCTATGGAAAAACGCCAGCAACGCGGCCTTTTTA
CGGTTCCTGGCCTTTTGCTGGCCTTTTGCTCACATGTTCTTTCCTGCGTTATCCCCTGATTCTGTGGATA
ACCGTAGTCGGTCTCACCCTGAATTCGCATCTAGAGCCTGCACTAGACGAACTAGGCAAGATGCGTCCAA
TCCGTCTAAACATGGTGACAACGCTGGACAGATGACGTAACACCGAGCCACATCCTGAAATCGAGGCAGG
CTAACCGAAACCGTGACAATGCAAAGAGACAGCCTGACCGTCTCAGGTAGACTACCCATGAGTCACATGA
AGGAGTGGGCCTGGAATAAAACCAGAAATCCCCATTCTCAGTCTGCCCCAAGCCCTCCAATTCCGAGGGC
GCTGTATGTATAAGCTCGGGCAGGCAAAAGTCGACTGTGAGAACACGCCAGCAGAGGGCGCTGTGGCCCC
ATCAGTCCCTGCCCACTGAACTCTCCAGAAGGAAAAGCGGCAAGGATGCAAACAAGAAAATCAGAAACGT
GAGACCAGACCAATAAAAAACGCCCGGCGGCAACCGAGCGTTCTGAACAAATCCAGATGGAGTTCTGAGG
TCATTACTGGATCTATCAACAGGAGTCCAAGCGAGCTCGATATCAAATTACGCCCCGCCCTGCCACTCAT
CGCAGTACTGTTGTAATTCATTAAGCATTCTGCCGACATGGAAGCCATCACAAACGGCATGATGAACCTG
AATCGCCAGCGGCATCAGCACCTTGTCGCCTTGCGTATAATATTTGCCCATGGTGAAAACGGGGGCGAAG
AAGTTGTCCATATTGGCCACGTTTAAATCAAAACTGGTGAAACTCACCCAGGGATTGGCTGAAACGAAAA
ACATATTCTCAATAAACCCTTTAGGGAAATAGGCCAGGTTTTCACCGTAACACGCCACATCTTGCGAATA
TATGTGTAGAAACTGCCGGAAATCGTCGTGGTATTCACTCCAGAGCGATGAAAACGTTTCAGTTTGCTCA
TGGAAAACGGTGTAACAAGGGTGAACACTATCCCATATCACCAGCTCACCGTCTTTCATTGCCATACGAA
ATTCCGGATGAGCATTCATCAGGCGGGCAAGAATGTGAATAAAGGCCGGATAAAACTTGTGCTTATTTTT
CTTTACGGTCTTTAAAAAGGCCGTAATATCCAGCTGAACGGTCTGGTTATAGGTACATTGAGCAACTGAC
TGAAATGCCTCAAAATGTTCTTTACGATGCCATTGGGATATATCAACGGTGGTATATCCAGTGATTTTTT
TCTCCATTTTAGCTTCCTTAGCTCCTGAAAATCTCGATAACTCAAAAAATACGCCCGGTAGTGATCTTAT
TTCATTATGGTGAAAGTTGGAACCTCTTACGTGCCCGATCAATCATGACCAAAATCCCTTAACGTGAGTT
TTCGTTCCACTGAGCGTCAGACCCCGTAGAAAAGATCAAAGGATCTTCTTGAGATCCTTTTTTTCTGCGC
GTAATCTGCTGCTTGCAAACAAAAAAACCACCGCTACCAGCGGTGGTTTGTTTGCCGGATCAAGAGCTAC
CAACTCTTTTTCCGAAGGTAACTGGCTTCAGCAGAGCGCAGATACCAAATACTGTTCTTCTAGTGTAGCC
GTAGTTAGGCCACCACTTCAAGAACTCTGTA
